>Addgene plasmid #78141 | MBD2a pcDNA3.1 | addgene full sequence | sequence record 271780 | Addgene NGS Result
GACATTGATTATTGACTAGTTATTAATAGTAATCAATTACGGGGTCATTAGTTCATAGCCCATATATGGA
GTTCCGCGTTACATAACTTACGGTAAATGGCCCGCCTGGCTGACCGCCCAACGACCCCCGCCCATTGACG
TCAATAATGACGTATGTTCCCATAGTAACGCCAATAGGGACTTTCCATTGACGTCAATGGGTGGAGTATT
TACGGTAAACTGCCCACTTGGCAGTACATCAAGTGTATCATATGCCAAGTACGCCCCCTATTGACGTCAA
TGACGGTAAATGGCCCGCCTGGCATTATGCCCAGTACATGACCTTATGGGACTTTCCTACTTGGCAGTAC
ATCTACGTATTAGTCATCGCTATTACCATGGTGATGCGGTTTTGGCAGTACATCAATGGGCGTGGATAGC
GGTTTGACTCACGGGGATTTCCAAGTCTCCACCCCATTGACGTCAATGGGAGTTTGTTTTGGCACCAAAA
TCAACGGGACTTTCCAAAATGTCGTAACAACTCCGCCCCATTGACGCAAATGGGCGGTAGGCGTGTACGG
TGGGAGGTCTATATAAGCAGAGCTCTCTGGCTAACTAGAGAACCCACTGCTTACTGGCTTATCGAAATTA
ATACGACTCACTATAGGGAGACCCAAGCTGGCTAGCGTTTAAACTTAAGCTTGGTACCGAGCTCGGATCC
ATGCGCGCGCACCCGGGGGGAGGCCGCTGCTGCCCGGAGCAGGAGGAGGGGGAGAGTGCGGCGGGCGGCA
GCGGCGCTGGCGGCGACTCCGCCATAGAGCAGGGGGGCCAGGGCAGCGCGCTCGCCCCGTCCCCGGTGAG
CGGCGTGCGCAGGGAAGGCGCTCGGGGCGGCGGCCGTGGCCGGGGGCGGTGGAAGCAGGCGGGCCGGGGC
GGCGGCGTCTGTGGCCGTGGCCGGGGCCGGGGCCGTGGCCGGGGACGGGGACGGGGCCGGGGCCGGGGCC
GCGGCCGTCCCCCGAGTGGCGGCAGCGGCCTTGGCGGCGACGGCGGCGGCTGCGGCGGCGGCGGCAGCGG
TGGCGGCGGCGCCCCCCGGCGGGAGCCGGTCCCTTTCCCGTCGGGGAGCGCGGGGCCGGGGCCCAGGGGA
CCCCGGGCCACGGAGAGCGGGAAGAGGATGGATTGCCCGGCCCTCCCCCCCGGATGGAAGAAGGAGGAAG
TGATCCGAAAATCTGGGCTAAGTGCTGGCAAGAGCGATGTCTACTACTTCAGTCCAAGTGGTAAGAAGTT
CAGAAGCAAGCCTCAGTTGGCAAGGTACCTGGGAAATACTGTTGATCTCAGCAGTTTTGACTTCAGAACT
GGAAAGATGATGCCTAGTAAATTACAGAAGAACAAACAGAGACTGCGAAACGATCCTCTCAATCAAAATA
AGGGTAAACCAGACTTGAATACAACATTGCCAATTAGACAAACAGCATCAATTTTCAAACAACCGGTAAC
CAAAGTCACAAATCATCCTAGTAATAAAGTGAAATCAGACCCACAACGAATGAATGAACAGCCACGTCAG
CTTTTCTGGGAGAAGAGGCTACAAGGACTTAGTGCATCAGATGTAACAGAACAAATTATAAAAACCATGG
AACTACCCAAAGGTCTTCAAGGAGTTGGTCCAGGTAGCAATGATGAGACCCTTTTATCTGCTGTTGCCAG
TGCTTTGCACACAAGCTCTGCGCCAATCACAGGGCAAGTCTCCGCTGCTGTGGAAAAGAACCCTGCTGTT
TGGCTTAACACATCTCAACCCCTCTGCAAAGCTTTTATTGTCACAGATGAAGACATCAGGAAACAGGAAG
AGCGAGTACAGCAAGTACGCAAGAAATTGGAAGAAGCACTGATGGCAGACATCTTGTCGCGAGCTGCTGA
TACAGAAGAGATGGATATTGAAATGGACAGTGGAGATGAAGCCTAACTCGAGTCTAGAGGGCCCGTTTAA
ACCCGCTGATCAGCCTCGACTGTGCCTTCTAGTTGCCAGCCATCTGTTGTTTGCCCCTCCCCCGTGCCTT
CCTTGACCCTGGAAGGTGCCACTCCCACTGTCCTTTCCTAATAAAATGAGGAAATTGCATCGCATTGTCT
GAGTAGGTGTCATTCTATTCTGGGGGGTGGGGTGGGGCAGGACAGCAAGGGGGAGGATTGGGAAGACAAT
AGCAGGCATGCTGGGGATGCGGTGGGCTCTATGGCTTCTGAGGCGGAAAGAACCAGCTGGGGCTCTAGGG
GGTATCCCC
[124 nt withheld, positions 2250-2373]
C
[91 nt withheld, positions 2375-2465]
A
[49 nt withheld, positions 2467-2515]
CCTTTGACGTTGGAGTCCACGTTCTTT
[37 nt withheld, positions 2543-2579]
ACCCTATCTCGGTCTATTCTTTTGATTTATAAGGGATTTTGCCGATTTCGGCCTATTGGTTAAAAAATGA
GCTGATTTAACAAAAATTTAACGCGAATTAATTCTGTGGAATGTGTGTCAGTTAGGGTGTGGAAAGTCCC
CAGGCTCCCCAGCAGGCAGAAGTATGCAAAGCATGCATCTCAATTAGTCAGCAACCAGGTGTGGAAAGTC
CCCAGGCTCCCCAGCAGGCAGAAGTATGCAAAGCATGCATCTCAATTAGTCAGCAACCATAGTCCCGCCC
CTAACTCCGCCCATCCCGCCCCTAACTCCGCCCAGTTCCGCCCATTCTCCGCCCCATGGCTGACTAATTT
TTTTTATTTATGCAGAGGCCGAGGCCGCCTCTGCCTCTGAGCTATTCCAGAAGTAGTGAGGAGGCTTTTT
TGGAGGCCTAGGCTTTTGCAAAAAGCTCCCGGGAGCTTGTATATCCATTTTCGGATCTGATCAAGAGACA
GGATGAGGATCGTTTCGCATGATTGAACAAGATGGATTGCACGCAGGTTCTCCGGCCGCTTGGGTGGAGA
GGCTATTCGGCTATGACTGGGCACAACAGACAATCGGCTGCTCTGATGCCGCCGTGTTCCGGCTGTCAGC
GCAGGGGCGCCCGGTTCTTTTTGTCAAGACCGACCTGTCCGGTGCCCTGAATGAACTGCAGGACGAGGCA
GCGCGGCTATCGTGGCTGGCCACGACGGGCGTTCCTTGCGCAGCTGTGCTCGACGTTGTCACTGAAGCGG
GAAGGGACTGGCTGCTATTGGGCGAAGTGCCGGGGCAGGATCTCCTGTCATCTCACCTTGCTCCTGCCGA
GAAAGTATCCATCATGGCTGATGCAATGCGGCGGCTGCATACGCTTGATCCGGCTACCTGCCCATTCGAC
CACCAAGCGAAACATCGCATCGAGCGAGCACGTACTCGGATGGAAGCCGGTCTTGTCGATCAGGATGATC
TGGACGAAGAGCATCAGGGGCTCGCGCCAGCCGAACTGTTCGCCAGGCTCAAGGCGCGCATGCCCGACGG
CGAGGATCTCGTCGTGACCCATGGCGATGCCTGCTTGCCGAATATCATGGTGGAAAATGGCCGCTTTTCT
GGATTCATCGACTGTGGCCGGCTGGGTGTGGCGGACCGCTATCAGGACATAGCGTTGGCTACCCGTGATA
TTGCTGAAGAGCTTGGCGGCGAATGGGCTGACCGCTTCCTCGTGCTTTACGGTATCGCCGCTCCCGATTC
GCAGCGCATCGCCTTCTATCGCCTTCTTGACGAGTTCTTCTGAGCGGGACTCTGGGGTTCGAAATGACCG
ACCAAGCGACGCCCAACCTGCCATCACGAGATTTCGATTCCACCGCCGCCTTCTATGAAAGGTTGGGCTT
CGGAATCGTTTTCCGGGACGCCGGCTGGATGATCCTCCAGCGCGGGGATCTCATGCTGGAGTTCTTCGCC
CACCCCAACTTGTTTATTGCAGCTTATAATGGTTACAAATAAAGCAATAGCATCACAAATTTCACAAATA
AAGCATTTTTTTCACTGCATTCTAGTTGTGGTTTGTCCAAACTCATCAATGTATCTTATCATGTCTGTAT
ACCGTCGACCTCTAGCTAGAGCTTGGCGTAATCATGGTCATAGCTGTTTCCTGTGTGAAATTGTTATCCG
CTCACAATTCCACACAACATACGAGCCGGAAGCATAAAGTGTAAAGCCTGGGGTGCCTAATGAGTGAGCT
AACTCACATTAATTGCGTTGCGCTCACTGCCCGCTTTCCAGTCGGGAAACCTGTCGTGCCAGCTGCATTA
ATGAATCGGCCAACGCGCGGGGAGAGGCGGTTTGCGTATTGGGCGCTCTTCCGCTTCCTCGCTCACTGAC
TCGCTGCGCTCGGTCGTTCGGCTGCGGCGAGCGGTATCAGCTCACTCAAAGGCGGTAATACGGTTATCCA
CAGAATCAGGGGATAACGCAGGAAAGAACATGTGAGCAAAAGGCCAGCAAAAGGCCAGGAACCGTAAAAA
GGCCGCGTTGCTGGCGTTTTTCCATAGGCTCCGCCCCCCTGACGAGCATCACAAAAATCGACGCTCAAGT
CAGAGGTGGCGAAACCCGACAGGACTATAAAGATACCAGGCGTTTCCCCCTGGAAGCTCCCTCGTGCGCT
CTCCTGTTCCGACCCTGCCGCTTACCGGATACCTGTCCGCCTTTCTCCCTTCGGGAAGCGTGGCGCTTTC
TCATAGCTCACGCTGTAGGTATCTCAGTTCGGTGTAGGTCGTTCGCTCCAAGCTGGGCTGTGTGCACGAA
CCCCCCGTTCAGCCCGACCGCTGCGCCTTATCCGGTAACTATCGTCTTGAGTCCAACCCGGTAAGACACG
ACTTATCGCCACTGGCAGCAGCCACTGGTAACAGGATTAGCAGAGCGAGGTATGTAGGCGGTGCTACAGA
GTTCTTGAAGTGGTGGCCTAACTACGGCTACACTAGAAGAACAGTATTTGGTATCTGCGCTCTGCTGAAG
CCAGTTACCTTCGGAAAAAGAGTTGGTAGCTCTTGATCCGGCAAACAAACCACCGCTGGTAGCGGTGGTT
TTTTTGTTTGCAAGCAGCAGATTACGCGCAGAAAAAAAGGATCTCAAGAAGATCCTTTGATCTTTTCTAC
GGGGTCTGACGCTCAGTGGAACGAAAACTCACGTTAAGGGATTTTGGTCATGAGATTATCAAAAAGGATC
TTCACCTAGATCCTTTTAAATTAAAAATGAAGTTTTAAATCAATCTAAAGTATATATGAGTAAACTTGGT
CTGACAGTTACCAATGCTTAATCAGTGAGGCACCTATCTCAGCGATCTGTCTATTTCGTTCATCCATAGT
TGCCTGACTCCCCGTCGTGTAGATAACTACGATACGGGAGGGCTTACCATCTGGCCCCAGTGCTGCAATG
ATACCGCGAGACCCACGCTCACCGGCTCCAGATTTATCAGCAATAAACCAGCCAGCCGGAAGGGCCGAGC
GCAGAAGTGGTCCTGCAACTTTATCCGCCTCCATCCAGTCTATTAATTGTTGCCGGGAAGCTAGAGTAAG
TAGTTCGCCAGTTAATAGTTTGCGCAACGTTGTTGCCATTGCTACAGGCATCGTGGTGTCACGCTCGTCG
TTTGGTATGGCTTCATTCAGCTCCGGTTCCCAACGATCAAGGCGAGTTACATGATCCCCCATGTTGTGCA
AAAAAGCGGTTAGCTCCTTCGGTCCTCCGATCGTTGTCAGAAGTAAGTTGGCCGCAGTGTTATCACTCAT
GGTTATGGCAGCACTGCATAATTCTCTTACTGTCATGCCATCCGTAAGATGCTTTTCTGTGACTGGTGAG
TACTCAACCAAGTCATTCTGAGAATAGTGTATGCGGCGACCGAGTTGCTCTTGCCCGGCGTCAATACGGG
ATAATACCGCGCCACATAGCAGAACTTTAAAAGTGCTCATCATTGGAAAACGTTCTTCGGGGCGAAAACT
CTCAAGGATCTTACCGCTGTTGAGATCCAGTTCGATGTAACCCACTCGTGCACCCAACTGATCTTCAGCA
TCTTTTACTTTCACCAGCGTTTCTGGGTGAGCAAAAACAGGAAGGCAAAATGCCGCAAAAAAGGGAATAA
GGGCGACACGGAAATGTTGAATACTCATACTCTTCCTTTTTCAATATTATTGAAGCATTTATCAGGGTTA
TTGTCTCATGAGCGGATACATATTTGAATGTATTTAGAAAAATAAACAAATAGGGGTTCCGCGCACATTT
CCCCGAAAAGTGCCACCTGACGTCGACGGATCGGGAGATCTCCCGATCCCCTATGGTGCACTCTCAGTAC
AATCTGCTCTGATGCCGCATAGTTAAGCCAGTATCTGCTCCCTGCTTGTGTGTTGGAGGTCGCTGAGTAG
TGCGCGAGCAAAATTTAAGCTACAACAAGGCAAGGCTTGACCGACAATTGCATGAAGAATCTGCTTAGGG
TTAGGCGTTTTGCGCTGCTTCGCGATGTACGGGCCAGATATACGCGTT
Features (pLannotate 1.2.2; 20 found; start..end, strand, type, name):
      1..380     +  enhancer       CMV enhancer: human cytomegalovirus immediate early enhancer
    381..584     +  promoter       CMV promoter: human cytomegalovirus (CMV) immediate early promoter
    580..613     +  LTR            5' LTR (truncated) (fragment): truncated 5' long terminal repeat (LTR) from HIV-1
    629..647     +  promoter       T7 promoter: promoter for bacteriophage T7 RNA polymerase
    701..1933    +  CDS            MBD2: MBD2_HUMAN - Experimental evidence at protein level: Swiss-Prot protein existence level 1. Binds CpG islands in promoters where the DNA is methylated at position 5 of cytosine within CpG dinucleotides. Binds hemimethylated DNA as well. Recruits histone deacetylases and DNA methyltransferases. Acts as transcriptional repressor and plays a role in gene silencing. Functions as a scaffold protein, targeting GATAD2A and GATAD2B to chromatin to promote repression. May enhance the activation of some unmethylated cAMP-responsive promoters. From Homo sapiens (Human).
   1980..2204    +  polyA_signal   bGH poly(A) signal: bovine growth hormone polyadenylation signal
   2208..2229    +  promoter       SV40 promoter (fragment): SV40 enhancer and early promoter
   2250..2678    +  rep_origin     f1 ori (sequence partly withheld): f1 bacteriophage origin of replication; arrow indicates direction of (+) strand synthesis
   2692..3021    +  promoter       SV40 promoter: SV40 enhancer and early promoter
   3088..3879    +  CDS            neo: KKA2_KLEPN - Also known as kan, nptII. Experimental evidence at protein level: Swiss-Prot protein existence level 1. Resistance to kanamycin, neomycin, paromomycin, ribostamycin, butirosin and gentamicin B. From Klebsiella pneumoniae.
   3903..4061    +  CDS            ble (fragment): BLE_KLEPN - Experimental evidence at protein level: Swiss-Prot protein existence level 1. Binding protein with a strong affinity to the bleomycin family of antibiotics. Binds to CL990; an antimitotic-antibiotic compound. From Klebsiella pneumoniae.
   4056..4177    +  polyA_signal   SV40 poly(A) signal: SV40 polyadenylation signal
   4250..4266    -  protein_bind   lac operator: The lac repressor binds to the lac operator to inhibit transcription in E. coli. This inhibition can be relieved by adding lactose or isopropyl-β-D-thiogalactopyranoside (IPTG). lac repressor encoded by lacI
   4274..4304    -  promoter       lac promoter: promoter for the E. coli lac operon
   4319..4340    -  protein_bind   CAP binding site: CAP binding activates transcription in the presence of cAMP. E. coli catabolite activator protein
   4353..4445    -  CDS            lacI (fragment): lac repressor; lacI; The lac repressor binds to the lac operator to inhibit transcription in E. coli. This inhibition can be relieved by adding lactose or isopropyl-β-D-thiogalactopyranoside (IPTG).
   4628..5216    -  rep_origin     ori: high-copy-number ColE1/pMB1/pBR322/pUC origin of replication
   5387..6247    -  CDS            AmpR: β-lactamase; bla; confers resistance to ampicillin, carbenicillin, and related antibiotics
   6248..6352    -  promoter       AmpR promoter: bla
   6411..6463    -  misc_feature   bom (fragment): basis of mobility region from pBR322
