[The description below was written by a language model from this plasmid's Addgene catalogue record and pLannotate feature annotations shown in this document.]
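Description:
MBD2a pcDNA3.1 is a mammalian expression plasmid built on the Invitrogen pcDNA3.1 backbone, carrying the human MBD2a coding sequence (the MBD2 gene, methyl-CpG binding domain protein 2). The full sequenced record is about 6.6 kb. In bacteria it is maintained through a high-copy ColE1/pUC-type origin and selected with ampicillin via the β-lactamase gene and its own promoter. An f1 bacteriophage origin is also present, which in principle allows single-stranded DNA production. Short annotated fragments such as the lac promoter/operator region, a lacI piece, a ble fragment, a bom fragment and a truncated HIV-1 LTR match are small backbone remnants or incidental similarity hits, not functional modules.

The MBD2 open reading frame, inserted between BamHI and XhoI sites that both remain intact, sits downstream of the human cytomegalovirus immediate early enhancer and promoter and is followed by the bovine growth hormone polyadenylation signal. This gives strong constitutive transcription in transfected mammalian cells. A T7 promoter lies between the CMV promoter and the insert and can be used for in vitro transcription. No epitope tag or reporter is annotated. A separate cassette places the neomycin phosphotransferase gene under the SV40 early promoter with an SV40 polyadenylation signal, allowing G418 selection of stably transfected cells.

MBD2 binds methylated CpG dinucleotides in promoter CpG islands and recruits histone deacetylases and other repressive factors. The plasmid therefore suits overexpression studies of methylation-dependent gene silencing. The associated publication concerns the role of methyl-CpG binding proteins in regulating MAGE-A gene promoters.
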