Addgene plasmid #78141: MBD2a pcDNA3.1
Purpose: Mammalian expression of MBD2a
Depositing lab: Heidi Schwarzenbach. Depositing organization: Universitaetsklinikum Hamburg-Eppendorf. Publication: Methyl-CpG binding domain proteins and their involvement in the regulation of the MAGE-A1, MAGE-A2, MAGE-A3, and MAGE-A12 gene promoters. Wischnewski F, Friese O, Pantel K, Schwarzenbach H. Mol Cancer Res. 2007 Jul;5(7):749-59. 10.1158/1541-7786.MCR-06-0364 PubMed 17634428.
Backbone
  Vector backbone: pcDNA3.1
  Backbone manufacturer: Invitrogen
  Vector type: Mammalian Expression
Growth in bacteria
  Bacterial resistance: Ampicillin, 100 μg/mL
  Growth temperature: 37°C
  Growth strain: DH5alpha
  Copy number: High Copy
Gene/Insert
  Gene/Insert name: MBD2a
  Species: H. sapiens (human)
  Entrez Gene: MBD2 (a.k.a. DMTase, NY-CO-41)
  Promoter: CMV
  Cloning method: Restriction Enzyme; 5′ cloning site BamHI (not destroyed); 3′ cloning site XhoI (not destroyed)
  Sequencing primers: 5′ CMV-F; 3′ BGH-rev
Terms and licenses: Academic/Nonprofit Terms; Industry Terms: Not Available to Industry
How to cite: MBD2a pcDNA3.1 was a gift from Heidi Schwarzenbach (Addgene plasmid # 78141 ; http://n2t.net/addgene:78141 ; RRID:Addgene_78141)
