>Addgene plasmid #78141 | MBD2a pcDNA3.1 | addgene partial sequence | sequence record 147002 | BGH-rev 5'-TAGAAGGCACAGTCGAGG-3'
CCATCAGTGCTTCTTCCAATTTCTTGCGTACTTGCTGTACTCGCTCTTCCTGTTTCCTGATGTCTTCATC
TGTGACAATAAAAGCTTTGCAGAGGGGTTGAGATGTGTTAAGCCAAACAGCAGGGTTCTTTTCCACAGCA
GCGGAGACTTGCCCTGTGATTGGCGCAGAGCTTGTGTGCAAAGCACTGGCAACAGCAGATAAAAGGGTCT
CATCATTGCTACCTGGACCAACTCCTTGAAGACCTTTGGGTAGTTCCATGGTTTTTATAATTTGTTCTGT
TACATCTGATGCACTAAGTCCTTGTAGCCTCTTCTCCCAGAAAAGCTGACGTGGCTGTTCATTCATTCGT
TGTGGGTCTGATTTCACTTTATTACTAGGATGATTTGTGACTTTGGTTACCGGTTGTTTGAAAATTGATG
CTGTTTGTCTAATTGGCAATGTTGTATTCAAGTCTGGTTTACCCTTATTTTGATTGAGAGGATCGTTTCG
CAGTCTCTGTTTGTTCTTCTGTAATTTACTAGGCATCATCTTTCCAGTTCTGAAGTCAAAACTGCTGAGA
TCAACAGTATTTCCCAGGTACCTTGCCAACTGAGGCTTGCTTCTGAACTTCTTACCACTTGGACTGAA
