>Addgene plasmid #78141 | MBD2a pcDNA3.1 | addgene partial sequence | sequence record 147623 | CMV-F 5'-CGCAAATGGGCGGTAGGCGTG-3'
GCTTACTGGCTTATCGAAATTAATACGACTCACTATAGGGAGACCCAAGCTGGCTAGCGTTTAAACTTAA
GCTTGGTACCGAGCTCGGATCCATGCGCGCGCACCCGGGGGGAGGCCGCTGCTGCCCGGAGCAGGAGGAG
GGGGAGAGTGCGGCGGGCGGCAGCGGCGCTGGCGGCGACTCCGCCATAGAGCAGGGGGGCCAGGGCAGCG
CGCTCGCCCCGTCCCCGGTGAGCGGCGTGCGCAGGGAAGGCGCTCGGGGCGGCGGCCGTGGCCGGGGGCG
GTGGAAGCAGGCGGGCCGGGGCGGCGGCGTCTGTGGCCGTGGCCGGGGCCGGGGCCGTGGCCGGGGACGG
GGACGGGGCCGGGGCCGGGGCCGCGGCCGTCCCCCGAGTGGCGGCAGCGGCCTTGGCGGCGACGGCGGCG
GCTGCGGCGGCGGCGGCAGCGGTGGCGGCGGCGCCCCCCGGCGGGAGCCGGTCCCTTTCCCGTCGGGGAG
CGCGGGGCCGGGGCCCAGGGGACCCCGGGCCACGGAGAGCGGGAAGAGGATGGATTGCCCGGCCCTCCCC
CCCGGATGGAAGAAGGAGGAAGTGATCCGAAAATCTGGGCTAAGTGCTGGCAAG
